Addgene plasmid #161023: AlACR2_EYFP_pcDNA3.1
Purpose: Expresses AlACR2 in mammalian cells
Depositing lab: John Spudich. Depositing organization: University of Texas Health Science Center at Houston. Publication: RubyACRs, nonalgal anion channelrhodopsins with highly red-shifted absorption. Govorunova EG, Sineshchekov OA, Li H, Wang Y, Brown LS, Spudich JL. Proc Natl Acad Sci U S A. 2020 Sep 15;117(37):22833-22840. doi: 10.1073/pnas.2005981117. Epub 2020 Sep 1. PubMed 32873643.
Backbone
  Vector backbone: pcDNA3.1
  Backbone manufacturer: Invitrogen
  Vector type: Mammalian Expression
Growth in bacteria
  Bacterial resistance: Ampicillin, 100 μg/mL
  Growth temperature: 37°C
  Growth strain: DH5alpha
  Copy number: High Copy
Gene/Insert
  Gene/Insert name: AlACR2
  Species: Aurantiochytrium limacinum
  Insert size (bp): 900
  GenBank ID: MT002473
  Tag / fusion protein: EYFP (C terminal on insert)
  Cloning method: Restriction Enzyme; 5′ cloning site BamHI (not destroyed); 3′ cloning site NotI (not destroyed)
  Sequencing primers: 5′ TAATACGACTCACTATAGGG
Terms and licenses: Academic/Nonprofit Terms; Industry Terms: Not Available to Industry
How to cite: AlACR2_EYFP_pcDNA3.1 was a gift from John Spudich (Addgene plasmid # 161023 ; http://n2t.net/addgene:161023 ; RRID:Addgene_161023)
