[The description below was written by a language model from this plasmid's Addgene catalogue record and pLannotate feature annotations shown in this document.]
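Description:
AlACR2_EYFP_pcDNA3.1 is a mammalian expression plasmid built on the Invitrogen pcDNA3.1 backbone. It carries AlACR2, an anion channelrhodopsin from the nonalgal protist Aurantiochytrium limacinum, fused at its C terminus to EYFP. The roughly 900 bp insert was cloned between BamHI and NotI sites, both of which are retained. The sequenced plasmid is about 7.1 kb. It replicates in E. coli at high copy from a ColE1/pUC-type origin and is selected with ampicillin through the bla gene and its own promoter. An f1 origin is also present and allows production of single-stranded DNA.

Expression in mammalian cells is driven by the CMV immediate early enhancer and promoter. A T7 promoter sits just upstream of the insert and also serves as the sequencing primer site. The feature table does not annotate the opsin coding region itself, but the unannotated stretch between the T7 promoter and EYFP matches its expected position. A V5 epitope sequence from the backbone lies downstream of EYFP, and the record does not say whether it is translated in frame with the fusion. Transcripts end at the bovine growth hormone polyadenylation signal. A separate SV40 promoter–neo–SV40 poly(A) cassette allows G418 selection of stable transfectants. The short HIV-1 LTR, ble, lacI and bom hits are small fragment matches, probably backbone remnants rather than functional elements.

The stated purpose is expression of AlACR2 in mammalian cells, where the EYFP tag lets expressing cells be identified by fluorescence. The associated publication concerns anion channelrhodopsins with strongly red-shifted absorption, which fits use in characterising light-gated anion currents and in optogenetic inhibition.
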