Features (pLannotate 1.2.2; 21 found; start..end, strand, type, name):
    105..484     +  enhancer       CMV enhancer: human cytomegalovirus immediate early enhancer
    485..688     +  promoter       CMV promoter: human cytomegalovirus (CMV) immediate early promoter
    684..717     +  LTR            5' LTR (truncated) (fragment): truncated 5' long terminal repeat (LTR) from HIV-1
    733..751     +  promoter       T7 promoter: promoter for bacteriophage T7 RNA polymerase
   1705..2421    +  CDS            EYFP: enhanced YFP mammalian codon-optimized
   2451..2492    +  CDS            V5 tag: epitope tag from simian virus 5
   2548..2772    +  polyA_signal   bGH poly(A) signal: bovine growth hormone polyadenylation signal
   2776..2797    +  promoter       SV40 promoter (fragment): SV40 enhancer and early promoter
   2818..3246    +  rep_origin     f1 ori (sequence partly withheld): f1 bacteriophage origin of replication; arrow indicates direction of (+) strand synthesis
   3260..3589    +  promoter       SV40 promoter: SV40 enhancer and early promoter
   3656..4447    +  CDS            neo: KKA2_KLEPN - Also known as kan, nptII. Experimental evidence at protein level: Swiss-Prot protein existence level 1. Resistance to kanamycin, neomycin, paromomycin, ribostamycin, butirosin and gentamicin B. From Klebsiella pneumoniae.
   4473..4631    +  CDS            ble (fragment): BLE_KLEPN - Experimental evidence at protein level: Swiss-Prot protein existence level 1. Binding protein with a strong affinity to the bleomycin family of antibiotics. Binds to CL990; an antimitotic-antibiotic compound. From Klebsiella pneumoniae.
   4626..4747    +  polyA_signal   SV40 poly(A) signal: SV40 polyadenylation signal
   4820..4836    -  protein_bind   lac operator: The lac repressor binds to the lac operator to inhibit transcription in E. coli. This inhibition can be relieved by adding lactose or isopropyl-β-D-thiogalactopyranoside (IPTG). lac repressor encoded by lacI
   4844..4874    -  promoter       lac promoter: promoter for the E. coli lac operon
   4889..4910    -  protein_bind   CAP binding site: CAP binding activates transcription in the presence of cAMP. E. coli catabolite activator protein
   4923..5015    -  CDS            lacI (fragment): lac repressor; lacI; The lac repressor binds to the lac operator to inhibit transcription in E. coli. This inhibition can be relieved by adding lactose or isopropyl-β-D-thiogalactopyranoside (IPTG).
   5198..5786    -  rep_origin     ori: high-copy-number ColE1/pMB1/pBR322/pUC origin of replication
   5957..6817    -  CDS            AmpR: β-lactamase; bla; confers resistance to ampicillin, carbenicillin, and related antibiotics
   6818..6922    -  promoter       AmpR promoter: bla
   6981..7033    -  misc_feature   bom (fragment): basis of mobility region from pBR322
>Addgene plasmid #161023 | AlACR2_EYFP_pcDNA3.1 | addgene full sequence | sequence record 316210 | Addgene NGS Result
TTAAGCTACAACAAGGCAAGGCTTGACCGACAATTGCATGAAGAATCTGCTTAGGGTTAGGCGTTTTGCG
CTGCTTCGCGATGTACGGGCCAGATATACGCGTTGACATTGATTATTGACTAGTTATTAATAGTAATCAA
TTACGGGGTCATTAGTTCATAGCCCATATATGGAGTTCCGCGTTACATAACTTACGGTAAATGGCCCGCC
TGGCTGACCGCCCAACGACCCCCGCCCATTGACGTCAATAATGACGTATGTTCCCATAGTAACGCCAATA
GGGACTTTCCATTGACGTCAATGGGTGGAGTATTTACGGTAAACTGCCCACTTGGCAGTACATCAAGTGT
ATCATATGCCAAGTACGCCCCCTATTGACGTCAATGACGGTAAATGGCCCGCCTGGCATTATGCCCAGTA
CATGACCTTATGGGACTTTCCTACTTGGCAGTACATCTACGTATTAGTCATCGCTATTACCATGGTGATG
CGGTTTTGGCAGTACATCAATGGGCGTGGATAGCGGTTTGACTCACGGGGATTTCCAAGTCTCCACCCCA
TTGACGTCAATGGGAGTTTGTTTTGGCACCAAAATCAACGGGACTTTCCAAAATGTCGTAACAACTCCGC
CCCATTGACGCAAATGGGCGGTAGGCGTGTACGGTGGGAGGTCTATATAAGCAGAGCTCTCTGGCTAACT
AGAGAACCCACTGCTTACTGGCTTATCGAAATTAATACGACTCACTATAGGGAGACCCAAGCTGGCTAGT
TAAGCTTGGTACCGAGCTCGGATCCATGAGCTCCCTGGTGCTGGGAGCAGGACAGTGGTTCAGCGAGTCC
CTGTCTACCCTGAAGCCACGGCTGCTGAGCGTGGACGATGAGCTGCCATCCGGCGTGTTCGGAGCAAGGC
TGTGCGTGTTCGTGTGCTCTGCCTTCCTGATCCTGTTTTACAGCTTCCAGTTTCAGGCCAAGAGGTGCAA
CCTGTCCCCCATCTTCGTGCAGCTGGTGACCGTGACATACTATTGTATCTCTACCTTTGGCAGCACATCC
TACCTGGTGCTGAACGTGGAGGACCCTGATAATTCTACCCACTTCCAGTTTATGCTGGGCAGATATATCT
TCTGGATGCTGACATGCCCCATGATCATCAGCAACCTGTGCGTGCTGCTGAACATCCTGACCCCTGACAT
GCTGGATCTGGGCCACATCACACTGCTGATGGTGAAGGATATCTTCCTGATGTGCTTTGGCATCCTGGGA
GCAGCACAGTCCACCATGGGCATCAAGGCCGCCTTCGTGAGCGCCAGCTTCCTGTTTGCCGCCTGGCTGG
CCTACGACATCATCAACCTGGCCGTGGCCAGGAGAAAGTACTTCATGGCCCACCAGTATTGTTGGAATTG
GATGATCGTGGTCATCGTGCTGTTCATGGTGAGCTGGACAGTGTTCCCTGTGCTGTTTGTGGTGGGCCCC
CCTCTGCTGGATATCTCTAGCTCCGGAGCAGACCAGATCGGACACGCAGTGGGCGATCTGTTCGCCAAGA
ATTGCTTCGGCTTTGTGGTGTGGTACGTGCGGTTTGTGGTGCTGGAGCCTTATACCACACGGAACGCCAT
GCACCGCTCCGTGTCTCCATACGCCAGCAATCTGTCTAGCAAGCAGATCAAGCTGGGAGAGATCTCCGAC
GAGGCCCTGAGGACCGCGGCCGCCGTGAGCAAGGGCGAGGAGCTGTTCACCGGGGTGGTGCCCATCCTGG
TCGAGCTGGACGGCGACGTAAACGGCCACAAGTTCAGCGTGTCCGGCGAGGGCGAGGGCGATGCCACCTA
CGGCAAGCTGACCCTGAAGTTCATCTGCACCACCGGCAAGCTGCCCGTGCCCTGGCCCACCCTCGTGACC
ACCTTCGGCTACGGCCTGCAGTGCTTCGCCCGCTACCCCGACCACATGAAGCAGCACGACTTCTTCAAGT
CCGCCATGCCCGAAGGCTACGTCCAGGAGCGCACCATCTTCTTCAAGGACGACGGCAACTACAAGACCCG
CGCCGAGGTGAAGTTCGAGGGCGACACCCTGGTGAACCGCATCGAGCTGAAGGGCATCGACTTCAAGGAG
GACGGCAACATCCTGGGGCACAAGCTGGAGTACAACTACAACAGCCACAACGTCTATATCATGGCCGACA
AGCAGAAGAACGGCATCAAGGTGAACTTCAAGATCCGCCACAACATCGAGGACGGCAGCGTGCAGCTCGC
CGACCACTACCAGCAGAACACCCCCATCGGCGACGGCCCCGTGCTGCTGCCCGACAACCACTACCTGAGC
TACCAGTCCGCCCTGAGCAAAGACCCCAACGAGAAGCGCGATCACATGGTCCTGCTGGAGTTCGTGACCG
CCGCCGGGATCACTCTCGGCATGGACGAGCTGTACAAGTAACATATGCTCTAGAGGGCCCGCGGTTCGAA
GGTAAGCCTATCCCTAACCCTCTCCTCGGTCTCGATTCTACGCGTACCGGTCATCATCACCATCACCATT
GAGTTTAAACCCGCTGATCAGCCTCGACTGTGCCTTCTAGTTGCCAGCCATCTGTTGTTTGCCCCTCCCC
CGTGCCTTCCTTGACCCTGGAAGGTGCCACTCCCACTGTCCTTTCCTAATAAAATGAGGAAATTGCATCG
CATTGTCTGAGTAGGTGTCATTCTATTCTGGGGGGTGGGGTGGGGCAGGACAGCAAGGGGGAGGATTGGG
AAGACAATAGCAGGCATGCTGGGGATGCGGTGGGCTCTATGGCTTCTGAGGCGGAAAGAACCAGCTGGGG
CTCTAGGGGGTATCCCC
[124 nt withheld, positions 2818-2941]
C
[91 nt withheld, positions 2943-3033]
A
[49 nt withheld, positions 3035-3083]
CCTTTGACGTTGGAGTCCACGTTCTTT
[37 nt withheld, positions 3111-3147]
ACCCTATCTCGGTCTATTCTTTTGATTTATAAGGGATTTTGCCGATTTCGGCCTATTGGTTAAAAAATGA
GCTGATTTAACAAAAATTTAACGCGAATTAATTCTGTGGAATGTGTGTCAGTTAGGGTGTGGAAAGTCCC
CAGGCTCCCCAGCAGGCAGAAGTATGCAAAGCATGCATCTCAATTAGTCAGCAACCAGGTGTGGAAAGTC
CCCAGGCTCCCCAGCAGGCAGAAGTATGCAAAGCATGCATCTCAATTAGTCAGCAACCATAGTCCCGCCC
CTAACTCCGCCCATCCCGCCCCTAACTCCGCCCAGTTCCGCCCATTCTCCGCCCCATGGCTGACTAATTT
TTTTTATTTATGCAGAGGCCGAGGCCGCCTCTGCCTCTGAGCTATTCCAGAAGTAGTGAGGAGGCTTTTT
TGGAGGCCTAGGCTTTTGCAAAAAGCTCCCGGGAGCTTGTATATCCATTTTCGGATCTGATCAAGAGACA
GGATGAGGATCGTTTCGCATGATTGAACAAGATGGATTGCACGCAGGTTCTCCGGCCGCTTGGGTGGAGA
GGCTATTCGGCTATGACTGGGCACAACAGACAATCGGCTGCTCTGATGCCGCCGTGTTCCGGCTGTCAGC
GCAGGGGCGCCCGGTTCTTTTTGTCAAGACCGACCTGTCCGGTGCCCTGAATGAACTGCAGGACGAGGCA
GCGCGGCTATCGTGGCTGGCCACGACGGGCGTTCCTTGCGCAGCTGTGCTCGACGTTGTCACTGAAGCGG
GAAGGGACTGGCTGCTATTGGGCGAAGTGCCGGGGCAGGATCTCCTGTCATCTCACCTTGCTCCTGCCGA
GAAAGTATCCATCATGGCTGATGCAATGCGGCGGCTGCATACGCTTGATCCGGCTACCTGCCCATTCGAC
CACCAAGCGAAACATCGCATCGAGCGAGCACGTACTCGGATGGAAGCCGGTCTTGTCGATCAGGATGATC
TGGACGAAGAGCATCAGGGGCTCGCGCCAGCCGAACTGTTCGCCAGGCTCAAGGCGCGCATGCCCGACGG
CGAGGATCTCGTCGTGACCCATGGCGATGCCTGCTTGCCGAATATCATGGTGGAAAATGGCCGCTTTTCT
GGATTCATCGACTGTGGCCGGCTGGGTGTGGCGGACCGCTATCAGGACATAGCGTTGGCTACCCGTGATA
TTGCTGAAGAGCTTGGCGGCGAATGGGCTGACCGCTTCCTCGTGCTTTACGGTATCGCCGCTCCCGATTC
GCAGCGCATCGCCTTCTATCGCCTTCTTGACGAGTTCTTCTGAGCGGGACTCTGGGGTTCGCGAAATGAC
CGACCAAGCGACGCCCAACCTGCCATCACGAGATTTCGATTCCACCGCCGCCTTCTATGAAAGGTTGGGC
TTCGGAATCGTTTTCCGGGACGCCGGCTGGATGATCCTCCAGCGCGGGGATCTCATGCTGGAGTTCTTCG
CCCACCCCAACTTGTTTATTGCAGCTTATAATGGTTACAAATAAAGCAATAGCATCACAAATTTCACAAA
TAAAGCATTTTTTTCACTGCATTCTAGTTGTGGTTTGTCCAAACTCATCAATGTATCTTATCATGTCTGT
ATACCGTCGACCTCTAGCTAGAGCTTGGCGTAATCATGGTCATAGCTGTTTCCTGTGTGAAATTGTTATC
CGCTCACAATTCCACACAACATACGAGCCGGAAGCATAAAGTGTAAAGCCTGGGGTGCCTAATGAGTGAG
CTAACTCACATTAATTGCGTTGCGCTCACTGCCCGCTTTCCAGTCGGGAAACCTGTCGTGCCAGCTGCAT
TAATGAATCGGCCAACGCGCGGGGAGAGGCGGTTTGCGTATTGGGCGCTCTTCCGCTTCCTCGCTCACTG
ACTCGCTGCGCTCGGTCGTTCGGCTGCGGCGAGCGGTATCAGCTCACTCAAAGGCGGTAATACGGTTATC
CACAGAATCAGGGGATAACGCAGGAAAGAACATGTGAGCAAAAGGCCAGCAAAAGGCCAGGAACCGTAAA
AAGGCCGCGTTGCTGGCGTTTTTCCATAGGCTCCGCCCCCCTGACGAGCATCACAAAAATCGACGCTCAA
GTCAGAGGTGGCGAAACCCGACAGGACTATAAAGATACCAGGCGTTTCCCCCTGGAAGCTCCCTCGTGCG
CTCTCCTGTTCCGACCCTGCCGCTTACCGGATACCTGTCCGCCTTTCTCCCTTCGGGAAGCGTGGCGCTT
TCTCATAGCTCACGCTGTAGGTATCTCAGTTCGGTGTAGGTCGTTCGCTCCAAGCTGGGCTGTGTGCACG
AACCCCCCGTTCAGCCCGACCGCTGCGCCTTATCCGGTAACTATCGTCTTGAGTCCAACCCGGTAAGACA
CGACTTATCGCCACTGGCAGCAGCCACTGGTAACAGGATTAGCAGAGCGAGGTATGTAGGCGGTGCTACA
GAGTTCTTGAAGTGGTGGCCTAACTACGGCTACACTAGAAGAACAGTATTTGGTATCTGCGCTCTGCTGA
AGCCAGTTACCTTCGGAAAAAGAGTTGGTAGCTCTTGATCCGGCAAACAAACCACCGCTGGTAGCGGTGG
TTTTTTTGTTTGCAAGCAGCAGATTACGCGCAGAAAAAAAGGATCTCAAGAAGATCCTTTGATCTTTTCT
ACGGGGTCTGACGCTCAGTGGAACGAAAACTCACGTTAAGGGATTTTGGTCATGAGATTATCAAAAAGGA
TCTTCACCTAGATCCTTTTAAATTAAAAATGAAGTTTTAAATCAATCTAAAGTATATATGAGTAAACTTG
GTCTGACAGTTACCAATGCTTAATCAGTGAGGCACCTATCTCAGCGATCTGTCTATTTCGTTCATCCATA
GTTGCCTGACTCCCCGTCGTGTAGATAACTACGATACGGGAGGGCTTACCATCTGGCCCCAGTGCTGCAA
TGATACCGCGAGACCCACGCTCACCGGCTCCAGATTTATCAGCAATAAACCAGCCAGCCGGAAGGGCCGA
GCGCAGAAGTGGTCCTGCAACTTTATCCGCCTCCATCCAGTCTATTAATTGTTGCCGGGAAGCTAGAGTA
AGTAGTTCGCCAGTTAATAGTTTGCGCAACGTTGTTGCCATTGCTACAGGCATCGTGGTGTCACGCTCGT
CGTTTGGTATGGCTTCATTCAGCTCCGGTTCCCAACGATCAAGGCGAGTTACATGATCCCCCATGTTGTG
CAAAAAAGCGGTTAGCTCCTTCGGTCCTCCGATCGTTGTCAGAAGTAAGTTGGCCGCAGTGTTATCACTC
ATGGTTATGGCAGCACTGCATAATTCTCTTACTGTCATGCCATCCGTAAGATGCTTTTCTGTGACTGGTG
AGTACTCAACCAAGTCATTCTGAGAATAGTGTATGCGGCGACCGAGTTGCTCTTGCCCGGCGTCAATACG
GGATAATACCGCGCCACATAGCAGAACTTTAAAAGTGCTCATCATTGGAAAACGTTCTTCGGGGCGAAAA
CTCTCAAGGATCTTACCGCTGTTGAGATCCAGTTCGATGTAACCCACTCGTGCACCCAACTGATCTTCAG
CATCTTTTACTTTCACCAGCGTTTCTGGGTGAGCAAAAACAGGAAGGCAAAATGCCGCAAAAAAGGGAAT
AAGGGCGACACGGAAATGTTGAATACTCATACTCTTCCTTTTTCAATATTATTGAAGCATTTATCAGGGT
TATTGTCTCATGAGCGGATACATATTTGAATGTATTTAGAAAAATAAACAAATAGGGGTTCCGCGCACAT
TTCCCCGAAAAGTGCCACCTGACGTCGACGGATCGGGAGATCTCCCGATCCCCTATGGTGCACTCTCAGT
ACAATCTGCTCTGATGCCGCATAGTTAAGCCAGTATCTGCTCCCTGCTTGTGTGTTGGAGGTCGCTGAGT
AGTGCGCGAGCAAAAT
