>Addgene plasmid #161023 | AlACR2_EYFP_pcDNA3.1 | depositor partial sequence | sequence record 311966 | AlACR2 coding region
ATGAGCTCCCTGGTGCTGGGAGCAGGACAGTGGTTCAGCGAGTCCCTGTCTACCCTGAAGCCACGGCTGC
TGAGCGTGGACGATGAGCTGCCATCCGGCGTGTTCGGAGCAAGGCTGTGCGTGTTCGTGTGCTCTGCCTT
CCTGATCCTGTTTTACAGCTTCCAGTTTCAGGCCAAGAGGTGCAACCTGTCCCCCATCTTCGTGCAGCTG
GTGACCGTGACATACTATTGTATCTCTACCTTTGGCAGCACATCCTACCTGGTGCTGAACGTGGAGGACC
CTGATAATTCTACCCACTTCCAGTTTATGCTGGGCAGATATATCTTCTGGATGCTGACATGCCCCATGAT
CATCAGCAACCTGTGCGTGCTGCTGAACATCCTGACCCCTGACATGCTGGATCTGGGCCACATCACACTG
CTGATGGTGAAGGATATCTTCCTGATGTGCTTTGGCATCCTGGGAGCAGCACAGTCCACCATGGGCATCA
AGGCCGCCTTCGTGAGCGCCAGCTTCCTGTTTGCCGCCTGGCTGGCCTACGACATCATCAACCTGGCCGT
GGCCAGGAGAAAGTACTTCATGGCCCACCAGTATTGTTGGAATTGGATGATCGTGGTCATCGTGCTGTTC
ATGGTGAGCTGGACAGTGTTCCCTGTGCTGTTTGTGGTGGGCCCCCCTCTGCTGGATATCTCTAGCTCCG
GAGCAGACCAGATCGGACACGCAGTGGGCGATCTGTTCGCCAAGAATTGCTTCGGCTTTGTGGTGTGGTA
CGTGCGGTTTGTGGTGCTGGAGCCTTATACCACACGGAACGCCATGCACCGCTCCGTGTCTCCATACGCC
AGCAATCTGTCTAGCAAGCAGATCAAGCTGGGAGAGATCTCCGACGAGGCCCTGAGGACC
